Addgene plasmid #122291: pSiren_EGFP-shHmga2#3
Purpose: Knockdown for mouse Hmga2
Depositing lab: Yukiko Gotoh. Depositing organization: The University of Tokyo. Publication: HMGA regulates the global chromatin state and neurogenic potential in neocortical precursor cells. Kishi Y, Fujii Y, Hirabayashi Y, Gotoh Y. Nat Neurosci. 2012 Aug;15(8):1127-33. doi: 10.1038/nn.3165. PubMed 22797695.
Backbone
  Vector backbone: pSiren_GFP
  Backbone manufacturer: Clontech
  Vector type: Mammalian Expression, Retroviral
Growth in bacteria
  Bacterial resistance: Ampicillin, 100 μg/mL
  Growth temperature: 37°C
  Growth strain: NEB Stable
  Copy number: Unknown
Gene/Insert
  Gene/Insert name: Knockdown shRNA for mouse Hmga2
  gRNA/shRNA sequence: GCAGATGGCTCACTGTTGTGA
  Species: M. musculus (mouse)
  Entrez Gene: Hmga2 (a.k.a. 9430083A20Rik, HMGI-C, Hmgic, pg, pygmy)
  Cloning method: Unknown
  Sequencing primers: 5′ Unknown
Terms and licenses: Academic/Nonprofit Terms; Industry Terms: Not Available to Industry
How to cite: pSiren_EGFP-shHmga2#3 was a gift from Yukiko Gotoh (Addgene plasmid # 122291 ; http://n2t.net/addgene:122291 ; RRID:Addgene_122291)
