[The description below was written by a language model from this plasmid's Addgene catalogue record and pLannotate feature annotations shown in this document.]
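Description:
pSiren_EGFP-shHmga2#3 is a self-inactivating gammaretroviral shRNA vector built on the Clontech pSiren_GFP backbone, made to knock down mouse Hmga2 in mammalian cells. It is propagated in E. coli using a high-copy ColE1/pUC-type origin and selected with ampicillin through the β-lactamase gene (AmpR) and its own promoter. Small fragments of rop and the pBR322 bom region, together with an SV40 enhancer/early promoter, sit in the plasmid backbone outside the viral unit. The record assigns no function to them.

The retroviral portion begins with a hybrid 5′ end, in which the CMV enhancer and immediate-early promoter are fused to a truncated murine sarcoma virus LTR. This arrangement drives strong transcription of the genomic RNA in packaging cells. The MESV-derived Ψ packaging signal and a truncated, start-codon-deficient gag segment follow, and these promote encapsidation of the transcript. Downstream, a human U6 RNA polymerase III promoter drives the short hairpin targeting Hmga2. The hairpin itself is not annotated, but the U6 promoter ends close to the end of the circular map, so the hairpin presumably lies across the numbering origin. A mouse PGK promoter then expresses EGFP, which marks transduced cells. The unit ends with a short env remnant and a ΔU3 3′ LTR. Because that deletion is copied to the 5′ LTR during reverse transcription, LTR promoter activity is lost in the integrated provirus, and expression then depends on the internal U6 and PGK promoters.

The "#3" in the name suggests this is one of several hairpins against the same gene. The associated study concerns HMGA proteins in chromatin state and the neurogenic potential of neocortical precursor cells, which is consistent with using the vector for fluorescently traceable Hmga2 loss-of-function experiments.
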