Features (pLannotate 1.2.2; 17 found; start..end, strand, type, name):
     63..562     +  promoter       PGK promoter: mouse phosphoglycerate kinase 1 promoter
    583..1302    +  CDS            EGFP: the original enhanced GFP (Yang et al., 1996) mammalian codon-optimized
   1310..1382    +  CDS            env (fragment): murine leukemia virus gPr80 envelope polyprotein precursor; env; proteolytically cleaved into gp70SU and p15TM subunits
   1424..1849    +  LTR            3' LTR (ΔU3): self-inactivating 3' long terminal repeat (LTR) from Moloney murine leukemia virus
   1918..1958    +  CDS            rop (fragment): Rop protein, which maintains plasmids at low copy number; rop
   2060..2098    +  misc_feature   bom (fragment): basis of mobility region from pBR322
   2115..2444    +  promoter       SV40 promoter: SV40 enhancer and early promoter
   2450..2551    +  misc_feature   bom (fragment): basis of mobility region from pBR322
   2737..3325    -  rep_origin     ori: high-copy-number ColE1/pMB1/pBR322/pUC origin of replication
   3496..4356    -  CDS            AmpR: β-lactamase; bla; confers resistance to ampicillin, carbenicillin, and related antibiotics
   4357..4461    -  promoter       AmpR promoter: bla
   4647..5026    +  enhancer       CMV enhancer: human cytomegalovirus immediate early enhancer
   5027..5230    +  promoter       CMV promoter: human cytomegalovirus (CMV) immediate early promoter
   5231..5406    +  LTR            5' LTR (truncated): truncated long terminal repeat from Moloney murine sarcoma virus
   5528..5802    +  misc_feature   MESV Ψ (fragment): packaging signal of murine embryonic stem cell virus
   5869..6285    +  CDS            gag (truncated): truncated Moloney murine leukemia virus (MMLV) gag gene lacking the start codon
   6309..6549    +  promoter       U6 promoter: RNA polymerase III promoter for human U6 snRNA
>Addgene plasmid #122291 | pSiren_EGFP-shHmga2#3 | addgene full sequence | sequence record 239010 | Addgene NGS Result
GCAGATGGGTCATTGTTGTGACGAATCACAACAGTGAGCCATCTGCTTTTTTGAATTCTACCGGGTAGGG
GAGGCGCTTTTCCCAAGGCAGTCTGGAGCATGCGCTTTAGCAGCCCCGCTGGGCACTTGGCGCTACACAA
GTGGCCTCTGGCCTCGCACACATTCCACATCCACCGGTAGGCGCCAACCGGCTCCGTTCTTTGGTGGCCC
CTTCGCGCCACCTTCTACTCCTCCCCTAGTCAGGAAGTTCCCCCCCGCCCCGCAGCTCGCGTCGTGCAGG
ACGTGACAAATGGAAGTAGCACGTCTCACTAGTCTCGTGCAGATGGACAGCACCGCTGAGCAATGGAAGC
GGGTAGGCCTTTGGGGCAGCGGCCAATAGCAGCTTTGCTCCTTCGCTTTCTGGGCTCAGAGGCTGGGAAG
GGGTGGGTCCGGGGGCGGGCTCAGGGGCGGGCTCAGGGGCGGGGCGGGCGCCCGAAGGTCCTCCGGAGGC
CCGGCATTCTGCACGCTTCAAAAGCGCACGTCTGCCGCGCTGTTCTCCTCTTCCTCATCTCCGGGCCTTT
CGACCTGCAGCCCAAGCTTACCATGGTGAGCAAGGGCGAGGAGCTGTTCACCGGGGTGGTGCCCATCCTG
GTCGAGCTGGACGGCGACGTAAACGGCCACAAGTTCAGCGTGTCCGGCGAGGGCGAGGGCGATGCCACCT
ACGGCAAGCTGACCCTGAAGTTCATCTGCACCACCGGCAAGCTGCCCGTGCCCTGGCCCACCCTCGTGAC
CACCCTGACCTACGGCGTGCAGTGCTTCAGCCGCTACCCCGACCACATGAAGCAGCACGACTTCTTCAAG
TCCGCCATGCCCGAAGGCTACGTCCAGGAGCGCACCATCTTCTTCAAGGACGACGGCAACTACAAGACCC
GCGCCGAGGTGAAGTTCGAGGGCGACACCCTGGTGAACCGCATCGAGCTGAAGGGCATCGACTTCAAGGA
GGACGGCAACATCCTGGGGCACAAGCTGGAGTACAACTACAACAGCCACAACGTCTATATCATGGCCGAC
AAGCAGAAGAACGGCATCAAGGTGAACTTCAAGATCCGCCACAACATCGAGGACGGCAGCGTGCAGCTCG
CCGACCACTACCAGCAGAACACCCCCATCGGCGACGGCCCCGTGCTGCTGCCCGACAACCACTACCTGAG
CACCCAGTCCGCCCTGAGCAAAGACCCCAACGAGAAGCGCGATCACATGGTCCTGCTGGAGTTCGTGACC
GCCGCCGGGATCACTCTCGGCATGGACGAGCTGTACAAGTAAAGCTCGAGATATCAGTGGTCCAGGCTCT
AGTTTTGACTCAACAATATCACCAGCTGAAGCCTATAGAGTACGAGCCATAGATAAAATAAAAGATTTTA
TTTAGTCTCCAGAAAAAGGGGGGAATGAAAGACCCCACCTGTAGGTTTGGCAAGCTAGCTTAAGTAACGC
CATTTTGCAAGGCATGGAAAAATACATAACTGAGAATAGAGAAGTTCAGATCAAGGTCAGGAACAGATGG
AACAGGGTCGACCCTAGAGAACCATCAGATGTTTCCAGGGTGCCCCAAGGACCTGAAATGACCCTGTGCC
TTATTTGAACTAACCAATCAGTTCGCTTCTCGCTTCTGTTCGCGCGCTTCTGCTCCCCGAGCTCAATAAA
AGAGCCCACAACCCCTCACTCGGGGCGCCAGTCCTCCGATTGACTGAGTCGCCCGGGTACCCGTGTATCC
AATAAACCCTCTTGCAGTTGCATCCGACTTGTGGTCTCGCTGTTCCTTGGGAGGGTCTCCTCTGAGTGAT
TGACTACCCGTCAGCGGGGGTCTTTCATTTGGGGGCTCGTCCGGGATCGGGAGACCCCTGCCCAGGGACC
ACCGACCCACCACCGGGAGGTAAGCTGGCTGCCTCGCGCGTTTCGGTGATGACGGTGAAAACCTCTGACA
CATGCAGCTCCCGGAGACGGTCACAGCTTGTCTGTAAGCGGATGCCGGGAGCAGACAAGCCCGTCAGGGC
GCGTCAGCGGGTGTTGGCGGGTGTCGGGGCGCAGCCATGACCCAGTCACGTAGCGATAGCGGAGTGTAGA
TCCGGCTGTGGAATGTGTGTCAGTTAGGGTGTGGAAAGTCCCCAGGCTCCCCAGCAGGCAGAAGTATGCA
AAGCATGCATCTCAATTAGTCAGCAACCAGGTGTGGAAAGTCCCCAGGCTCCCCAGCAGGCAGAAGTATG
CAAAGCATGCATCTCAATTAGTCAGCAACCATAGTCCCGCCCCTAACTCCGCCCATCCCGCCCCTAACTC
CGCCCAGTTCCGCCCATTCTCCGCCCCATGGCTGACTAATTTTTTTTATTTATGCAGAGGCCGAGGCCGC
CTCGGCCTCTGAGCTATTCCAGAAGTAGTGAGGAGGCTTTTTTGGAGGCCTAGGCTTTTGCAAAAAGCTT
ACTGGCTTAACTATGCGGCATCAGAGCAGATTGTACTGAGAGTGCACCATATGCGGTGTGAAATACCGCA
CAGATGCGTAAGGAGAAAATACCGCATCAGGCGCTCTTCCGCTTCCTCGCTCACTGACTCGCTGCGCTCG
GTCGTTCGGCTGCGGCGAGCGGTATCAGCTCACTCAAAGGCGGTAATACGGTTATCCACAGAATCAGGGG
ATAACGCAGGAAAGAACATGTGAGCAAAAGGCCAGCAAAAGGCCAGGAACCGTAAAAAGGCCGCGTTGCT
GGCGTTTTTCCATAGGCTCCGCCCCCCTGACGAGCATCACAAAAATCGACGCTCAAGTCAGAGGTGGCGA
AACCCGACAGGACTATAAAGATACCAGGCGTTTCCCCCTGGAAGCTCCCTCGTGCGCTCTCCTGTTCCGA
CCCTGCCGCTTACCGGATACCTGTCCGCCTTTCTCCCTTCGGGAAGCGTGGCGCTTTCTCATAGCTCACG
CTGTAGGTATCTCAGTTCGGTGTAGGTCGTTCGCTCCAAGCTGGGCTGTGTGCACGAACCCCCCGTTCAG
CCCGACCGCTGCGCCTTATCCGGTAACTATCGTCTTGAGTCCAACCCGGTAAGACACGACTTATCGCCAC
TGGCAGCAGCCACTGGTAACAGGATTAGCAGAGCGAGGTATGTAGGCGGTGCTACAGAGTTCTTGAAGTG
GTGGCCTAACTACGGCTACACTAGAAGGACAGTATTTGGTATCTGCGCTCTGCTGAAGCCAGTTACCTTC
GGAAAAAGAGTTGGTAGCTCTTGATCCGGCAAACAAACCACCGCTGGTAGCGGTGGTTTTTTTGTTTGCA
AGCAGCAGATTACGCGCAGAAAAAAAGGATCTCAAGAAGATCCTTTGATCTTTTCTACGGGGTCTGACGC
TCAGTGGAACGAAAACTCACGTTAAGGGATTTTGGTCATGAGATTATCAAAAAGGATCTTCACCTAGATC
CTTTTAAATTAAAAATGAAGTTTTAAATCAATCTAAAGTATATATGAGTAAACTTGGTCTGACAGTTACC
AATGCTTAATCAGTGAGGCACCTATCTCAGCGATCTGTCTATTTCGTTCATCCATAGTTGCCTGACTCCC
CGTCGTGTAGATAACTACGATACGGGAGGGCTTACCATCTGGCCCCAGTGCTGCAATGATACCGCGAGAC
CCACGCTCACCGGCTCCAGATTTATCAGCAATAAACCAGCCAGCCGGAAGGGCCGAGCGCAGAAGTGGTC
CTGCAACTTTATCCGCCTCCATCCAGTCTATTAATTGTTGCCGGGAAGCTAGAGTAAGTAGTTCGCCAGT
TAATAGTTTGCGCAACGTTGTTGCCATTGCTGCAGGCATCGTGGTGTCACGCTCGTCGTTTGGTATGGCT
TCATTCAGCTCCGGTTCCCAACGATCAAGGCGAGTTACATGATCCCCCATGTTGTGCAAAAAAGCGGTTA
GCTCCTTCGGTCCTCCGATCGTTGTCAGAAGTAAGTTGGCCGCAGTGTTATCACTCATGGTTATGGCAGC
ACTGCATAATTCTCTTACTGTCATGCCATCCGTAAGATGCTTTTCTGTGACTGGTGAGTACTCAACCAAG
TCATTCTGAGAATAGTGTATGCGGCGACCGAGTTGCTCTTGCCCGGCGTCAACACGGGATAATACCGCGC
CACATAGCAGAACTTTAAAAGTGCTCATCATTGGAAAACGTTCTTCGGGGCGAAAACTCTCAAGGATCTT
ACCGCTGTTGAGATCCAGTTCGATGTAACCCACTCGTGCACCCAACTGATCTTCAGCATCTTTTACTTTC
ACCAGCGTTTCTGGGTGAGCAAAAACAGGAAGGCAAAATGCCGCAAAAAAGGGAATAAGGGCGACACGGA
AATGTTGAATACTCATACTCTTCCTTTTTCAATATTATTGAAGCATTTATCAGGGTTATTGTCTCATGAG
CGGATACATATTTGAATGTATTTAGAAAAATAAACAAATAGGGGTTCCGCGCACATTTCCCCGAAAAGTG
CCACCTGACGTCTAAGAAACCATTATTATCATGACATTAACCTATAAAAATAGGCGTATCACGAGGCCCT
TTCGTCTTCAAGAATTAGCTTGGCCATTGCATACGTTGTATCCATATCATAATATGTACATTTATATTGG
CTCATGTCCAACATTACCGCCATGTTGACATTGATTATTGACTAGTTATTAATAGTAATCAATTACGGGG
TCATTAGTTCATAGCCCATATATGGAGTTCCGCGTTACATAACTTACGGTAAATGGCCCGCCTGGCTGAC
CGCCCAACGACCCCCGCCCATTGACGTCAATAATGACGTATGTTCCCATAGTAACGCCAATAGGGACTTT
CCATTGACGTCAATGGGTGGAGTATTTACGGTAAACTGCCCACTTGGCAGTACATCAAGTGTATCATATG
CCAAGTACGCCCCCTATTGACGTCAATGACGGTAAATGGCCCGCCTGGCATTATGCCCAGTACATGACCT
TATGGGACTTTCCTACTTGGCAGTACATCTACGTATTAGTCATCGCTATTACCATGGTGATGCGGTTTTG
GCAGTACATCAATGGGCGTGGATAGCGGTTTGACTCACGGGGATTTCCAAGTCTCCACCCCATTGACGTC
AATGGGAGTTTGTTTTGGCACCAAAATCAACGGGACTTTCCAAAATGTCGTAACAACTCCGCCCCATTGA
CGCAAATGGGCGGTAGGCGTGTACGGTGGGAGGTCTATATAAGCAGAGCTCAATAAAAGAGCCCACAACC
CCTCACTCGGCGCGCCAGTCTTCCGATAGACTGCGTCGCCCGGGTACCCGTATTCCCAATAAAGCCTCTT
GCTGTTTGCATCCGAATCGTGGTCTCGCTGTTCCTTGGGAGGGTCTCCTCTGAGTGATTGACTACCCACG
ACGGGGGTCTTTCATTTGGGGGCTCGTCCGGGATTTGGAGACCCCTGCCCAGGGACCACCGACCCACCAC
CGGGAGGTAAGCTGGCCAGCAACTTATCTGTGTCTGTCCGATTGTCTAGTGTCTATGTTTGATGTTATGC
GCCTGCGTCTGTACTAGTTAGCTAACTAGCTCTGTATCTGGCGGACCCGTGGTGGAACTGACGAGTTCTG
AACACCCGGCCGCAACCCTGGGAGACGTCCCAGGGACTTTGGGGGCCGTTTTTGTGGCCCGACCTGAGGA
AGGGAGTCGATGTGGAATCCGACCCCGTCAGGATATGTGGTTCTGGTAGGAGACGAGAACCTAAAACAGT
TCCCGCCTCCGTCTGAATTTTTGCTTTCGGTTTGGAACCGAAGCCGCGCGTCTTGTCTGCTGCAGCGCTG
CAGCATCGTTCTGTGTTGTCTCTGTCTGACTGTGTTTCTGTATTTGTCTGAAAATTAGGGCCAGACTGTT
ACCACTCCCTTAAGTTTGACCTTAGGTCACTGGAAAGATGTCGAGCGGATCGCTCACAACCAGTCGGTAG
ATGTCAAGAAGAGACGTTGGGTTACCTTCTGCTCTGCAGAATGGCCAACCTTTAACGTCGGATGGCCGCG
AGACGGCACCTTTAACCGAGACCTCATCACCCAGGTTAAGATCAAGGTCTTTTCACCTGGCCCGCATGGA
CACCCAGACCAGGTCCCCTACATCGTGACCTGGGAAGCCTTGGCTTTTGACCCCCCTCCCTGGGTCAAGC
CCTTTGTACACCCTAAGCCTCCGCCTCCTCTTCCTCCATCCGCCCCGTCTCTCCCCCTTGAACCTCCTCG
TTCGACCCCGCCTCGATCCTCCCTTTATCCAGCCCTCACTCCTTCTCTAGGCGCCGGAATTGAAGATCTG
GGCAGGAAGAGGGCCTATTTCCCATGATTCCTTCATATTTGCATATACGATACAAGGCTGTTAGAGAGAT
AATTAGAATTAATTTGACTGTAAACACAAAGATATTAGTACAAAATACGTGACGTAGAAAGTAATAATTT
CTTGGGTAGTTTGCAGTTTTAAAATTATGTTTTAAAATGGACTATCATATGCTTACCGTAACTTGAAAGT
ATTTCGATTTCTTGGCTTTATATATCTTGTGGAAAGGACGAGGATCC
